Addgene plasmid #224206: AiP15827 - pAAV-AiE0780m-minCMV-SYFP2-WPRE3-BGHpA (Alias: CN5827)
Purpose: AiE0780m is an enhancer sequence, designed to drive AAV-mediated transgene expression in striatal D1 MSNs
Depositing lab: Allen Institute for Brain Science & Jonathan Ting. Depositing organization: Allen Institute. Publication: Enhancer AAV toolbox for accessing and perturbing striatal cell types and circuits. Hunker AC, Wirthlin ME, Gill G, Johansen NJ, Hooper M, Omstead V, Vargas S, Lerma MN, Taskin N, Weed N, Laird WD, Bishaw YM, Bendrick JL, Gore BB, Ben-Simon Y, Opitz-Araya X, Martinez RA, Way SW, Thyagarajan B, Otto S, Sanchez REA, Alexander JR, Amaya A, Amster A, Arbuckle J, Ayala A, Baker PM, Barcelli T, Barta S, Bertagnolli D, Bielstein C, Bishwakarma P, Bowlus J, Boyer G, Brouner K, Casian B, Casper T, Chakka AB, Chakrabarty R, Chong P, Clark M, Colbert K, Daniel S, Dawe T, Departee M, DiValentin P, Donadio NP, Dotson NI, Dwivedi D, Egdorf T, Fliss T, Gary A, Goldy J, Grasso C, Groce EL, Gudsnuk K, Han W, Haradon Z, Hastings S, Helback O, Ho WV, Huang C, Johnson T, Jones DL, Juneau Z, Kenney J, Leibly M, Li S, Liang E, Loeffler H, Lusk NA, Madigan Z, Malloy J, Malone J, McCue R, Melchor J, Mich JK, Moosman S, Morin E, Naidoo R, Newman D, Ngo K, Nguyen K, Oster AL, Ouellette B, Oyama AA, Pena N, Pham T, Phillips E, Pom C, Potekhina L, Ransford S, Ray PL, Reding M, Rette DF, Reynoldson C, Rimorin C, Sigler AR, Rocha DB, Ronellenfitch K, Ruiz A, Sawyer L, Sevigny JP, Shapovalova NV, Shepard N, Shulga L, Soliman S, Staats B, Taormina MJ, Tieu M, Wang Y, Wilkes J, Wood T, Zhou T, Williford A, Dee N, Mollenkopf T, Ng L, Esposito L, Kalmbach BE, Yao S, Ariza J, Collman F, Mufti S, Smith K, Waters J, Ersing I, Patrick M, Zeng H, Lein ES, Kojima Y, Horwitz G, Owen SF, Levi BP, Daigle TL, Tasic B, Bakken TE, Ting JT. Neuron. 2025 May 21;113(10):1507-1524.e17. doi: 10.1016/j.neuron.2025.04.035. PubMed 40403704.
Backbone
  Vector backbone: rAAV
  Vector type: AAV
Growth in bacteria
  Bacterial resistance: Ampicillin, 100 μg/mL
  Growth temperature: 30°C
  Growth strain: NEB Stable
  Copy number: High Copy
Gene/Insert
  Gene/Insert name: SYFP2
  Species: Synthetic
  Cloning method: Restriction Enzyme; 5′ cloning site unknown (unknown if destroyed)
Terms and licenses: Academic/Nonprofit Terms; Industry Terms: Not Available to Industry
Depositor comments: Allen Institute plasmid alias: CN5827 . This work supported by NIH BRAIN Initiative grant UF1MH128339.
How to cite: AiP15827 - pAAV-AiE0780m-minCMV-SYFP2-WPRE3-BGHpA (Alias: CN5827) was a gift from Allen Institute for Brain Science & Jonathan Ting (Addgene plasmid # 224206 ; http://n2t.net/addgene:224206 ; RRID:Addgene_224206)
