[The description below was written by a language model from this plasmid's Addgene catalogue record and pLannotate feature annotations shown in this document.]
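Description:
AiP15827 - pAAV-AiE0780m-minCMV-SYFP2-WPRE3-BGHpA (alias CN5827) is a recombinant AAV transfer plasmid of about 4.8 kb built to report the activity of a cell-type-selective enhancer in the brain. It is propagated in bacteria through a high-copy ColE1/pUC-type origin and selected with ampicillin via the β-lactamase gene and its native promoter. The backbone also carries an f1 phage origin and small remnants of pBR322 bom and rop sequences. The expression cassette is flanked by AAV2 inverted terminal repeats, which are the cis elements needed for replication and packaging of the intervening DNA into AAV particles. One ITR is annotated in full, while the other is detected only as two short fragments. That may reflect the difficulty of sequencing and annotating these structured repeats rather than a real truncation.

Within the ITRs, the AiE0780m enhancer sits upstream of a minimal CMV promoter. The enhancer is named in the record but is not annotated in the feature table, and it presumably occupies the unannotated stretch between the minimal promoter and the fragmentary ITR. The minimal promoter has little activity of its own, so transcription depends largely on the enhancer, which the depositor describes as designed to drive expression in striatal D1 medium spiny neurons. The payload is SYFP2, a rapidly maturing monomeric yellow fluorescent protein derived from Aequorea victoria. It is followed by WPRE3, a shortened woodchuck hepatitis posttranscriptional element that boosts transcript expression and appears here as two WPRE fragments, and then by the bovine growth hormone polyadenylation signal. The construct is intended for producing enhancer AAVs that fluorescently label D1 MSNs, allowing enhancer specificity to be assessed and this population to be visualised.
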