Features (pLannotate 1.2.2; 15 found; start..end, strand, type, name):
    285..312     -  repeat_region  AAV2 ITR (fragment): inverted terminal repeat of adeno-associated virus serotype 2 inverted
    341..368     -  repeat_region  AAV2 ITR (fragment): inverted terminal repeat of adeno-associated virus serotype 2 inverted
    441..1029    -  rep_origin     ori: high-copy-number ColE1/pMB1/pBR322/pUC origin of replication
   1200..2060    -  CDS            AmpR: β-lactamase; bla; confers resistance to ampicillin, carbenicillin, and related antibiotics
   2061..2165    -  promoter       AmpR promoter: bla
   2260..2295    +  CDS            rop (fragment): Rop protein, which maintains plasmids at low copy number; rop
   2397..2446    +  misc_feature   bom (fragment): basis of mobility region from pBR322
   2447..2902    -  rep_origin     f1 ori (sequence partly withheld): f1 bacteriophage origin of replication; arrow indicates direction of (+) strand synthesis
   2921..2972    +  misc_feature   bom (fragment): basis of mobility region from pBR322
   2977..3117    -  repeat_region  AAV2 ITR: inverted terminal repeat of adeno-associated virus serotype 2 inverted
   3235..3346    -  polyA_signal   bGH poly(A) signal: bovine growth hormone polyadenylation signal
   3363..3443    -  misc_feature   WPRE (fragment): woodchuck hepatitis virus posttranscriptional regulatory element
   3449..3606    -  misc_feature   WPRE (fragment): woodchuck hepatitis virus posttranscriptional regulatory element
   3646..4362    -  CDS            SYFP2: SYFP2 is a basic (constitutively fluorescent) yellow fluorescent protein published in 2006, derived from Aequorea victoria. It is reported to be a very rapidly-maturing monomer with moderate acid sensitivity.
   4430..4468    -  promoter       minimal CMV promoter: human cytomegalovirus (CMV) immediate early promoter
>Addgene plasmid #224206 | AiP15827 - pAAV-AiE0780m-minCMV-SYFP2-WPRE3-BGHpA (Alias: CN5827) | addgene full sequence | sequence record 446934 | Addgene NGS Result
ATCAGACACCTCCTTAGCTGGGAGGGTGGGAGAGTGTCGGAGGAATGAGTCAGTTGTCAGCTTCGCTGCG
GGCTCATCTCTGAGCCTCAGGTACCTGGGCCCGGCTCCAGACTTTATCTGTGTCTCCTTGTTCTATGGCT
GAACGAAGGAGTGCTGGAGGGGTCTCGAGGTCATACCAGCCTTAGATGCCATGTTGGCATGGCTGTGCTC
CAGTGAACCTGTAGTTTGTGAAACAACGCGTGCGGCCGCAGGAACCCCTAGTGATGGAGTTGGCCACTCC
CTCTCTGCGCGCTCGCTCGCTCACTGAGGCCGGGCGACCAAAGGTCGCCCGACGCCCGGGCGGCCTCAGT
GAGCGAGCGAGCGCGCAGCTGCCTGCAGGACATGTGAGCAAAAGGCCAGCAAAAGGCCAGGAACCGTAAA
AAGGCCGCGTTGCTGGCGTTTTTCCATAGGCTCCGCCCCCCTGACGAGCATCACAAAAATCGACGCTCAA
GTCAGAGGTGGCGAAACCCGACAGGACTATAAAGATACCAGGCGTTTCCCCCTGGAAGCTCCCTCGTGCG
CTCTCCTGTTCCGACCCTGCCGCTTACCGGATACCTGTCCGCCTTTCTCCCTTCGGGAAGCGTGGCGCTT
TCTCATAGCTCACGCTGTAGGTATCTCAGTTCGGTGTAGGTCGTTCGCTCCAAGCTGGGCTGTGTGCACG
AACCCCCCGTTCAGCCCGACCGCTGCGCCTTATCCGGTAACTATCGTCTTGAGTCCAACCCGGTAAGACA
CGACTTATCGCCACTGGCAGCAGCCACTGGTAACAGGATTAGCAGAGCGAGGTATGTAGGCGGTGCTACA
GAGTTCTTGAAGTGGTGGCCTAACTACGGCTACACTAGAAGAACAGTATTTGGTATCTGCGCTCTGCTGA
AGCCAGTTACCTTCGGAAAAAGAGTTGGTAGCTCTTGATCCGGCAAACAAACCACCGCTGGTAGCGGTGG
TTTTTTTGTTTGCAAGCAGCAGATTACGCGCAGAAAAAAAGGATCTCAAGAAGATCCTTTGATCTTTTCT
ACGGGGTCTGACGCTCAGTGGAACGAAAACTCACGTTAAGGGATTTTGGTCATGAGATTATCAAAAAGGA
TCTTCACCTAGATCCTTTTAAATTAAAAATGAAGTTTTAAATCAATCTAAAGTATATATGAGTAAACTTG
GTCTGACAGTTACCAATGCTTAATCAGTGAGGCACCTATCTCAGCGATCTGTCTATTTCGTTCATCCATA
GTTGCCTGACTCCCCGTCGTGTAGATAACTACGATACGGGAGGGCTTACCATCTGGCCCCAGTGCTGCAA
TGATACCGCGAGACCCACGCTCACCGGCTCCAGATTTATCAGCAATAAACCAGCCAGCCGGAAGGGCCGA
GCGCAGAAGTGGTCCTGCAACTTTATCCGCCTCCATCCAGTCTATTAATTGTTGCCGGGAAGCTAGAGTA
AGTAGTTCGCCAGTTAATAGTTTGCGCAACGTTGTTGCCATTGCTACAGGCATCGTGGTGTCACGCTCGT
CGTTTGGTATGGCTTCATTCAGCTCCGGTTCCCAACGATCAAGGCGAGTTACATGATCCCCCATGTTGTG
CAAAAAAGCGGTTAGCTCCTTCGGTCCTCCGATCGTTGTCAGAAGTAAGTTGGCCGCAGTGTTATCACTC
ATGGTTATGGCAGCACTGCATAATTCTCTTACTGTCATGCCATCCGTAAGATGCTTTTCTGTGACTGGTG
AGTACTCAACCAAGTCATTCTGAGAATAGTGTATGCGGCGACCGAGTTGCTCTTGCCCGGCGTCAATACG
GGATAATACCGCGCCACATAGCAGAACTTTAAAAGTGCTCATCATTGGAAAACGTTCTTCGGGGCGAAAA
CTCTCAAGGATCTTACCGCTGTTGAGATCCAGTTCGATGTAACCCACTCGTGCACCCAACTGATCTTCAG
CATCTTTTACTTTCACCAGCGTTTCTGGGTGAGCAAAAACAGGAAGGCAAAATGCCGCAAAAAAGGGAAT
AAGGGCGACACGGAAATGTTGAATACTCATACTCTTCCTTTTTCAATATTATTGAAGCATTTATCAGGGT
TATTGTCTCATGAGCGGATACATATTTGAATGTATTTAGAAAAATAAACAAATAGGGGTTCCGCGCACAT
TTCCCCGAAAAGTGCCACCTGACGTCTAAGAAACCATTATTATCATGACATTAACCTATAAAAATAGGCG
TATCACGAGGCCCTTTCGTCTCGCGCGTTTCGGTGATGACGGTGAAAACCTCTGACACATGCAGCTCCCG
GAGACGGTCACAGCTTGTCTGTAAGCGGATGCCGGGAGCAGACAAGCCCGTCAGGGCGCGTCAGCGGGTG
TTGGCGGGTGTCGGGGCTGGCTTAACTATGCGGCATCAGAGCAGATTGTACTGAGAGTGCACCATAAAAT
TGTAAACGTTAATATTTTGTTAAAATTCGCGTTAAATTTTTGTTAAATCAGCTCATTTTTTAACCAATAG
ACCGAAATCGGCAAAATCCCTTATAAATCAAAAGAATAGCCCGAGATAGAGT
[37 nt withheld, positions 2573-2609]
AAAGAACGTGGACTCCAACGTCAAAGG
[141 nt withheld, positions 2637-2777]
G
[46 nt withheld, positions 2779-2824]
A
[95 nt withheld, positions 2826-2920]
TATGCGGTGTGAAATACCGCACAGATGCGTAAGGAGAAAATACCGCATCAGGCGCCCCTGCAGGCAGCTG
CGCGCTCGCTCGCTCACTGAGGCCGCCCGGGCAAAGCCCGGGCGTCGGGCGACCTTTGGTCGCCCGGCCT
CAGTGAGCGAGCGAGCGCGCAGAGAGGGAGTGGCCAACTCCATCACTAGGGGTTCCTGCGGCCGCTCGGT
CCGCACGTGAGATCTCATGCCTGCTATTGTCTTCCCAATCCTCCCCCTTGCTGTCCTGCCCCACCCCACC
CCCCAGAATAGAATGACACCTACTCAGACAATGCGATGCAATTTCCTCATTTTATTAGGAAAGGACAGTG
GGAGTGGCACCTTCCAGGGTCAAGGAAGGCACGGGGGAGGGGCAAACAACAGATGGCTGGCAACTAGAAG
GCACAGTCGAAGATCTCTCGAGCCACGGAATTGTCAGTGCCCAACAGCCGAGCCCCTGTCCAGCAGCGGG
CAAGGCAGGCGGCGATGAGTTCCGCCGTGGCAAGAACTAACCAGGATTTATACAAGGAGGAGAAAATGAA
AGCCATACGGGAAGCAATAGCATGATACAAAGGCATTAAAGCAGCGTATCCACATAGCGTAAAAGGAGCA
ACATAGTTAAGAATACCAGTCAATCTTTCACAAATTTTGTAATCCAGAGGTTGATTATGATATCGAATTC
GCGGCCGCGGCGCGCCGTCGACTTACTTGTACAGCTCGTCCATGCCGAGAGTGATCCCGGCGGCGGTCAC
GAACTCCAGCAGGACCATGTGATCGCGCTTCTCGTTGGGGTCTTTGCTCAGCTTGGACTGGTAGCTCAGG
TAGTGGTTGTCGGGCAGCAGCACGGGGCCGTCGCCGATGGGGGTGTTCTGCTGGTAGTGGTCGGCGAGCT
GCACGCCGCCGTCCTCGATGTTGTGGCGGATCTTGAAGTTGGCCTTGATGCCGTTCTTCTGCTTGTCGGC
GGTGATATAGACGTTGTGGCTGTTGTAGTTGTACTCCAGCTTGTGCCCCAGGATGTTGCCGTCCTCCTTG
AAGTCGATGCCCTTCAGCTCGATGCGGTTCACCAGGGTGTCGCCCTCGAACTTCACCTCGGCGCGGGTCT
TGTAGTTGCCGTCGTCCTTGAAGAAGATGGTGCGCTCCTGGACGTAGCCTTCGGGCATGGCGGACTTGAA
GAAGTCGTGCTGCTTCATGTGGTCGGGGTAGCGGGCGAAGCACTGCACGCCGTAGCCCAGGGTGGTCACG
AGGGTGGGCCAGGGCACGGGCAGCTTGCCGGTGGTGCAGATCAGCTTCAGGGTCAGCTTGCCGTAGGTGG
CATCGCCCTCGCCCTCGCCGGACACGCTGAACTTGTGGCCGTTTACGTCGCCGTCCAGCTCGACCAGGAT
GGGCACCACCCCGGTGAACAGCTCCTCGCCCTTGCTCACCATGGTGGCGACCGGTAGCGCTAGCTTCGAA
AGATCTGGATCCCCAGGCGATCTGACGGTTCACTAAACCAGCTCTGCTTATATAGGCCTCCCACCGTACA
CGCCTACCTCTGAGCTCAGCCTCTCGGGAGTATCTTTTTCTCCATCTTTGAGTATCTGCTTTCTATCCTT
TCTGTTCATTTGTTGTTGTTGCTGTGATTTCTGTTGCCGTTGCTGCAGGGTTTTTTCGTGGCTCTCCACC
TGCACATTTGTAACTGACAAGAGGGTGTGAAGAAGAATGAGTGATGGGAAGCGCTAAAAGTTAATGCACT
CAGCAAACAGAGAAATCCTAACCAGTAATAAGCATAATTGCTCTTCAAAATCCACCCAAAGCCCTCGCCC
CCAACAGCAGGCAACAAAGAGGCAGAACATGTTCAC
